Addgene plasmid #139716: P195
Purpose: Module plasmid, individual component of Fungal Bioluminescent Pathway, Npga
Depositing lab: Daniel Voytas. Depositing organization: University of Minnesota. Publication: Building customizable auto-luminescent luciferase-based reporters in plants. Khakhar A, Starker CG, Chamness JC, Lee N, Stokke S, Wang C, Swanson R, Rizvi F, Imaizumi T, Voytas DF. Elife. 2020 Mar 25;9. pii: 52786. doi: 10.7554/eLife.52786. PubMed 32209230.
Backbone
  Vector backbone: pMOD_A"
  Vector type: Plant Expression, Luciferase
Growth in bacteria
  Bacterial resistance: Ampicillin, 100 μg/mL
  Growth temperature: 37°C
  Growth strain: DH5alpha
  Copy number: High Copy
Gene/Insert
  Gene/Insert name: pMOD_A''_p35S:AsNpga:tAtug7
  Species: Aspergillus nidulans
  Promoter: 35S
  Cloning method: Restriction Enzyme; 5′ cloning site BsaI (destroyed during cloning); 3′ cloning site BsaI (destroyed during cloning)
Resource information
  A portion of this plasmid was derived from a plasmid made by: synthesized
Terms and licenses: Academic/Nonprofit Terms; Industry Terms: Not Available to Industry
How to cite: P195 was a gift from Daniel Voytas (Addgene plasmid # 139716 ; http://n2t.net/addgene:139716 ; RRID:Addgene_139716)
