[The description below was written by a language model from this plasmid's Addgene catalogue record and pLannotate feature annotations shown in this document.]
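Description:
P195 is a small (about 3.8 kb) module plasmid built on the pMOD_A'' backbone, carrying one component of the fungal bioluminescence pathway as a self-contained plant expression cassette. It is maintained in E. coli through a high-copy ColE1/pUC-type origin and selected with ampicillin via the β-lactamase gene under its native bla promoter. No plant selectable marker, T-DNA borders or other delivery elements appear in the feature table, which fits its description as a module (an intermediate part) rather than a finished transformation vector.

The payload is the npgA coding sequence from Aspergillus nidulans, recorded as synthesized and inserted by BsaI-based cloning that destroyed both sites. Transcription is driven by the strong constitutive CaMV 35S promoter. This is followed by the tobacco mosaic virus Ω leader, which acts as a translational enhancer, and the cassette is closed by the gene 7 terminator from an octopine-type Ti plasmid. NpgA is a broad-specificity 4'-phosphopantetheinyl transferase that moves the phosphopantetheine group from coenzyme A onto carrier-protein domains, converting such enzymes to their active holo forms. In the context of the fungal bioluminescent pathway, it presumably serves as an accessory enzyme that activates a carrier-domain-containing biosynthetic enzyme involved in making the luciferin, although the record does not name its target.

According to the record, the plasmid is one of a set of individual pathway components for building customizable auto-luminescent, luciferase-based reporters in plants. It is presumably combined with the other modules so that plant tissues emit light without added substrate.
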