Features (pLannotate 1.2.2; 8 found; start..end, strand, type, name):
     84..429     +  promoter       CaMV 35S promoter: strong constitutive promoter from cauliflower mosaic virus
    381..427     +  promoter       minimal CaMV 35S promoter: minimal 35S promoter from cauliflower mosaic virus
    458..511     +  misc_feature   TMV Ω: translational enhancer from the tobacco mosaic virus 5'-leader sequence (Gallie et al., 1988)
    520..1551    +  CDS            npgA: PPTA_EMENI - Also known as cfwA. Experimental evidence at protein level: Swiss-Prot protein existence level 1. Transfers the 4'-phosphopantetheine moiety from coenzyme A to a Ser of an acyl-carrier-protein. The enzyme is able to transfer the cofactor to a broad range of enzymes with acyl- or peptidyl-carrier protein domains. Required for primary biological processes such as growth and asexual/sexual development, and activates target enzymes involved in the synthesis of metabolites such as fatty acids, polyketides and nonribosomal peptides, lysine, siderophore, penicillin, sterigmatocystin, sha
   1580..1780    +  terminator     gene 7 terminator: transcription terminator for octopine-type Ti plasmid gene 7
   1859..1959    +  promoter       AmpR promoter: bla
   1960..2820    +  CDS            AmpR: β-lactamase; bla; confers resistance to ampicillin, carbenicillin, and related antibiotics
   3027..3615    +  rep_origin     ori: high-copy-number ColE1/pMB1/pBR322/pUC origin of replication
>Addgene plasmid #139716 | P195 | addgene full sequence | sequence record 275763 | Addgene NGS Result
ATGGAGGTCAACATGGTGGAGCACGACACTCTGGTCTACTCCAAAAATGTCAAAGATACAGTCTCAGAAG
ATCAAAGGGCTATTGAGACTTTTCAACAAAGGATAATTTCGGGAAACCTCCTCGGATTCCATTGCCCAGC
TATCTGTCACTTCATCGAAAGGACAGTAGAAAAGGAAGGTGGCTCCTACAAATGCCATCATTGCGATAAA
GGAAAGGCTATCATTCAAGATCTCTCTGCCGACAGTGGTCCCAAAGATGGACCCCCACCCACGAGGAGCA
TCGTGGAAAAAGAAGAGGTTCCAACCACGTCTACAAAGCAAGTGGATTGATGTGACATCTCCACTGACGT
AAGGGATGACGCACAATCCCACTATCCTTCGCAAGACCCTTCCTCTATATAAGGAAGTTCATTTCATTTG
GAGAGGACACGCTCGAGTATAAGAGCTCATTTTTACAACAATTACCAACAACAACAAACAACAAACAACA
TTACAATTACATTTACAATTATCGATACAATGGTGCAGGACACTTCAAGTGCTAGCACAAGTCCAATTTT
AACCAGATGGTATATAGACACTCGACCTCTCACGGCAAGTACCGCCGCACTTCCGCTGCTGGAAACGCTG
CAACCAGCTGATCAGATCTCCGTCCAAAAATATTATCATCTCAAGGACAAGCACATGTCACTTGCCTCCA
ACCTTTTGAAGTATTTATTCGTTCATCGAAATTGCCGAATACCATGGAGTAGTATTGTCATATCAAGAAC
GCCCGACCCGCACAGAAGGCCTTGCTATATACCTCCTTCAGGTTCACAAGAGGACTCCTTCAAAGACGGA
TATACGGGAATCAACGTAGAATTCAACGTTAGTCACCAAGCCAGCATGGTGGCAATCGCAGGTACGGCTT
TCACACCTAATAGCGGTGGAGATAGCAAACTCAAACCGGAGGTCGGAATAGATATAACATGTGTAAATGA
GAGGCAGGGCAGGAATGGAGAAGAAAGATCCTTGGAATCCCTGAGGCAGTATATAGATATATTCAGCGAA
GTATTCAGCACCGCAGAGATGGCTAATATAAGGCGACTTGATGGGGTTTCCTCAAGTTCCCTTAGTGCAG
ACAGACTCGTAGATTATGGATACCGATTATTCTACACCTATTGGGCCTTAAAAGAGGCTTATATCAAGAT
GACAGGTGAGGCCTTATTGGCTCCTTGGTTGAGAGAGCTGGAGTTTTCCAACGTGGTCGCTCCAGCCGCT
GTCGCCGAAAGCGGGGACTCTGCTGGAGACTTTGGCGAACCGTACACTGGCGTGCGTACAACATTGTATA
AGAACCTCGTAGAGGACGTACGAATTGAGGTAGCTGCTTTGGGAGGAGATTATCTGTTCGCAACAGCCGC
TAGAGGTGGTGGTATAGGCGCATCCTCACGTCCTGGTGGTGGCCCAGATGGCTCTGGAATTAGATCCCAG
GACCCTTGGAGGCCGTTCAAGAAACTCGATATAGAGCGTGACATACAGCCATGTGCTACGGGCGTTTGTA
ATTGCCTGTCCTCAGGATAGGCTTGATCCCCCGTCGACAGCTAGCTATATCATCAATTTATGTATTACAC
ATAATATCGCACTCAGTCTTTCATCTACGGCAATGTACCAGCTGATATAATCAGTTATTGAAATATTTCT
GAATTTAAACTTGCATCAATAAATTTATGTTTTTGCTTGGACTATAATACCTGACTTGTTATTTTATCAA
TAAATATTTAAACTATATTTCTTTCAAGATCGCTGTTAGAGCTCGGACGTGGGCAGGTGTGATGAAAAGC
CTTAGGGTCAGGTGGCACTTTTCGGGGAAATGTGCGATGAACCCCTATTTGTTTATTTTTCTAAATACAT
TCAAATATGTATCCGCTAATGAGACAATAACCCTGATAAATGCTTCAATTATATTGAAAAAGGAAGAGTA
TGAGTATCCAACATTTCCGTGTCGCCCTTATTCCCTTTTTTGCGGCCTTCTGCCTTCCTGTTTTTGCTCA
CCCAGAAACGCTGGTGAAAGTAAAAGATGCTGAAGATCAGTTGGGTGCCCGAGTGGGTTACATTGAACTG
GATCTCAACAGCGGCAAAATCTTAGAGAGTTTTCGCCCCGAAGAACGCTTCCCAATGATGAGCACTTTCA
AAGTTCTGCTATGTGGCGCGGTGTTATCCCGTATTGATGCTGGGCAAGAGCAACTCGGTCGCCGCATACA
CTATTCTCAGAATGACTTGGTTGAGTATTCACCAGTCACAGAAAAGCATCTTACGGATGGCATGACAGTA
AGAGAATTATGTAGTGCTGCCATAACCATGAGTGATAACACTGCGGCCAACTTACTTCTGACAACGATTG
GAGGACCGAAGGAGCTAACCGCTTTTTTGCACAACATGGGGGATCATGTAACTCGCCTTGATCGTTGGGA
ACCGGAGCTGAATGAAGCCATACCAAACGACGAGCGTGACACCACGATGCCTGTAGCAATGGCAACAACT
CTCCGCAAACTATTAACTGGCGAACTACTTACTCTTGCTTCACGCCAGCAACTCATTGACTGGATGGAGG
CGGACAAAGTTGCAGGACCACTTCTGCGCTCGGCACTTCCGGCTGGCTGGTTTATTGCTGATAAATCTGG
AGCCGGTGAGCGTGGCTCTCGCGGTATCATTGCAGCACTGGGGCCAGATGGTAAGCCCTCCCGTATCGTA
GTTATCTACACGACGGGGAGTCAGGCAACTATGGATGAACGAAATAGACAGATCGCTGAGATAGGTGCCT
CACTGATTAAGCATTGGTAACTGTCAGACGAAGGGAAATAAATAGTAGCCCGCCTGATGTGCGGGCTTTT
TTTTGGTGGTGGTTACCAGTGTCGCTTAGCTACCGTAGGTCCTCTTAGGCGGTCCGATTAGCGACATAGT
CATCAATGCCTTGACGGCAAAATCCCTTAACGTGAGTTTTCGTTCCACTGAGCGTCAGACCCCGTAGAAA
AGATCAAAGGATCTTCTTGAGATCCTTTTTTTCTGCGCGTAATCTGCTGCTTGCAAACAAAAAAACCACC
GCTACCAGCGGTGGTTTGTTTGCCGGATCAAGAGCTACTAACTCTTTTTCCGAAGGTAACTGGCTTCAGC
AGAGCGCAGATACCAAATACTGTTCTTCTAGTGTAGCCGTAGTTAGGCCACCACTTCAAGAACTCTGTAG
CACCGCCTACATACCTCGCTCTGCTAATCCTGTTACCAGTGGCTGCTGCCAGTGGCGATAAGTCGTGTCT
TACCGGGTTGGACTCAAGACGATAGTTACCGGATAAGGCGCAGCGGTCGGGCTGAACGGGGGGTTCGTGC
TCACAGCCCAGCTTGGAGCGAACGACCTACACCGAACTGAGATACCTACAGCGTGAGCTATGAGAAAGCG
CCACGCTTCCCGAAGGGAGAAAGGCGGACAGGTATCCGGTAAGCGGCAGGGTCGGAACAGGAGAGCGCAC
GAGGGAGCTTCCAGGGGGAAACGCCTGGTATCTTTATAGTCCTGTCGGGTTTCGCCACCTCTGACTTGAG
CGTCGATTTTTGTGATGCTCGTCAGGGGGGCGGAGCCTATGGAAAAACGCCAGCAACGCGGCCTTTTTAC
GGTTCCTGGCCTTTTGCTGGCCTTTTGCTCACATGTTCTTTCCTGCGTTATCCCCTGATTCTGTGGATAA
CCGTATTACCGCCTTTGAGTGAGCTGATACCGCTCGCCGCAGCCGAACGACCGAGCGCAGCGAGTCAGTG
AGCGAGGAAGCGGAAGAGCGCCCACCTGCTCATTGACGGCGCGCCCT
